>Addgene plasmid #149439 | pET11b-MIF Y99F | addgene full sequence | sequence record 311578 | Addgene NGS Result
TAATACGACTCACTATAGGGGAATTGTGAGCGGATAACAATTCCCCTCTAGAAATAATTTTGTTTAACTT
TAAGAAGGAGATATACATATGCCGATGTTCATCGTAAACACCAACGTGCCCCGCGCCTCCGTGCCGGACG
GGTTCCTCTCCGAGCTCACCCAGCAGCTGGCGCAGGCCACCGGCAAGCCCCCCCAGTACATCGCGGTGCA
CGTGGTCCCGGACCAGCTCATGGCCTTCGGCGGCTCCAGCGAGCCGTGCGCGCTCTGCAGCCTGCACAGC
ATCGGCAAGATCGGCGGCGCGCAGAACCGCTCCTACAGCAAGCTGCTGTGCGGCCTGCTGGCCGAGCGCC
TGCGCATCAGCCCGGACAGGGTCTACATCAACTATTTTGACATGAACGCGGCCAATGTGGGCTGGAACAA
CTCCACCTTCGCCTAAGAGCCGCAGGATCCGGCTGCTAACAAAGCCCGAAAGGAAGCTGAGTTGGCTGCT
GCCACCGCTGAGCAATAACTAGCATAACCCCTTGGGGCCTCTAAACGGGTCTTGAGGGGTTTTTTGCTGA
AAGGAGGAACTATATCCGGATATCCCGCAAGAGGCCCGGCAGTACCGGCATAACCAAGCCTATGCCTACA
GCATCCAGGGTGACGGTGCCGAGGATGACGATGAGCGCATTGTTAGATTTCATACACGGTGCCTGACTGC
GTTAGCAATTTAACTGTGATAAACTACCGCATTAAAGCTTATCGATGATAAGCTGTCAAACATGAGAATT
CTTGAAGACGAAAGGGCCTCGTGATACGCCTATTTTTATAGGTTAATGTCATGATAATAATGGTTTCTTA
GACGTCAGGTGGCACTTTTCGGGGAAATGTGCGCGGAACCCCTATTTGTTTATTTTTCTAAATACATTCA
AATATGTATCCGCTCATGAGACAATAACCCTGATAAATGCTTCAATAATATTGAAAAAGGAAGAGTATGA
GTATTCAACATTTCCGTGTCGCCCTTATTCCCTTTTTTGCGGCATTTTGCCTTCCTGTTTTTGCTCACCC
AGAAACGCTGGTGAAAGTAAAAGATGCTGAAGATCAGTTGGGTGCACGAGTGGGTTACATCGAACTGGAT
CTCAACAGCGGTAAGATCCTTGAGAGTTTTCGCCCCGAAGAACGTTTTCCAATGATGAGCACTTTTAAAG
TTCTGCTATGTGGCGCGGTATTATCCCGTGTTGACGCCGGGCAAGAGCAACTCGGTCGCCGCATACACTA
TTCTCAGAATGACTTGGTTGAGTACTCACCAGTCACAGAAAAGCATCTTACGGATGGCATGACAGTAAGA
GAATTATGCAGTGCTGCCATAACCATGAGTGATAACACTGCGGCCAACTTACTTCTGACAACGATCGGAG
GACCGAAGGAGCTAACCGCTTTTTTGCACAACATGGGGGATCATGTAACTCGCCTTGATCGTTGGGAACC
GGAGCTGAATGAAGCCATACCAAACGACGAGCGTGACACCACGATGCCTGCAGCAATGGCAACAACGTTG
CGCAAACTATTAACTGGCGAACTACTTACTCTAGCTTCCCGGCAACAATTAATAGACTGGATGGAGGCGG
ATAAAGTTGCAGGACCACTTCTGCGCTCGGCCCTTCCGGCTGGCTGGTTTATTGCTGATAAATCTGGAGC
CGGTGAGCGTGGGTCTCGCGGTATCATTGCAGCACTGGGGCCAGATGGTAAGCCCTCCCGTATCGTAGTT
ATCTACACGACGGGGAGTCAGGCAACTATGGATGAACGAAATAGACAGATCGCTGAGATAGGTGCCTCAC
TGATTAAGCATTGGTAACTGTCAGACCAAGTTTACTCATATATACTTTAGATTGATTTAAAACTTCATTT
TTAATTTAAAAGGATCTAGGTGAAGATCCTTTTTGATAATCTCATGACCAAAATCCCTTAACGTGAGTTT
TCGTTCCACTGAGCGTCAGACCCCGTAGAAAAGATCAAAGGATCTTCTTGAGATCCTTTTTTTCTGCGCG
TAATCTGCTGCTTGCAAACAAAAAAACCACCGCTACCAGCGGTGGTTTGTTTGCCGGATCAAGAGCTACC
AACTCTTTTTCCGAAGGTAACTGGCTTCAGCAGAGCGCAGATACCAAATACTGTCCTTCTAGTGTAGCCG
TAGTTAGGCCACCACTTCAAGAACTCTGTAGCACCGCCTACATACCTCGCTCTGCTAATCCTGTTACCAG
TGGCTGCTGCCAGTGGCGATAAGTCGTGTCTTACCGGGTTGGACTCAAGACGATAGTTACCGGATAAGGC
GCAGCGGTCGGGCTGAACGGGGGGTTCGTGCACACAGCCCAGCTTGGAGCGAACGACCTACACCGAACTG
AGATACCTACAGCGTGAGCTATGAGAAAGCGCCACGCTTCCCGAAGGGAGAAAGGCGGACAGGTATCCGG
TAAGCGGCAGGGTCGGAACAGGAGAGCGCACGAGGGAGCTTCCAGGGGGAAACGCCTGGTATCTTTATAG
TCCTGTCGGGTTTCGCCACCTCTGACTTGAGCGTCGATTTTTGTGATGCTCGTCAGGGGGGCGGAGCCTA
TGGAAAAACGCCAGCAACGCGGCCTTTTTACGGTTCCTGGCCTTTTGCTGGCCTTTTGCTCACATGTTCT
TTCCTGCGTTATCCCCTGATTCTGTGGATAACCGTATTACCGCCTTTGAGTGAGCTGATACCGCTCGCCG
CAGCCGAACGACCGAGCGCAGCGAGTCAGTGAGCGAGGAAGCGGAAGAGCGCCTGATGCGGTATTTTCTC
CTTACGCATCTGTGCGGTATTTCACACCGCAATGGTGCACTCTCAGTACAATCTGCTCTGATGCCGCATA
GTTAAGCCAGTATACACTCCGCTATCGCTACGTGACTGGGTCATGGCTGCGCCCCGACACCCGCCAACAC
CCGCTGACGCGCCCTGACGGGCTTGTCTGCTCCCGGCATCCGCTTACAGACAAGCTGTGACCGTCTCCGG
GAGCTGCATGTGTCAGAGGTTTTCACCGTCATCACCGAAACGCGCGAGGCAGCTGCGGTAAAGCTCATCA
GCGTGGTCGTGAAGCGATTCACAGATGTCTGCCTGTTCATCCGCGTCCAGCTCGTTGAGTTTCTCCAGAA
GCGTTAATGTCTGGCTTCTGATAAAGCGGGCCATGTTAAGGGCGGTTTTTTCCTGTTTGGTCACTGATGC
CTCCGTGTAAGGGGGATTTCTGTTCATGGGGGTAATGATACCGATGAAACGAGAGAGGATGCTCACGATA
CGGGTTACTGATGATGAACATGCCCGGTTACTGGAACGTTGTGAGGGTAAACAACTGGCGGTATGGATGC
GGCGGGACCAGAGAAAAATCACTCAGGGTCAATGCCAGCGCTTCGTTAATACAGATGTAGGTGTTCCACA
GGGTAGCCAGCAGCATCCTGCGATGCAGATCCGGAACATAATGGTGCAGGGCGCTGACTTCCGCGTTTCC
AGACTTTACGAAACACGGAAACCGAAGACCATTCATGTTGTTGCTCAGGTCGCAGACGTTTTGCAGCAGC
AGTCGCTTCACGTTCGCTCGCGTATCGGTGATTCATTCTGCTAACCAGTAAGGCAACCCCGCCAGCCTAG
CCGGGTCCTCAACGACAGGAGCACGATCATGCGCACCCGTGGCCAGGACCCAACGCTGCCCGAGATGCGC
CGCGTGCGGCTGCTGGAGATGGCGGACGCGATGGATATGTTCTGCCAAGGGTTGGTTTGCGCATTCACAG
TTCTCCGCAAGAATTGATTGGCTCCAATTCTTGGAGTGGTGAATCCGTTAGCGAGGTGCCGCCGGCTTCC
ATTCAGGTCGAGGTGGCCCGGCTCCATGCACCGCGACGCAACGCGGGGAGGCAGACAAGGTATAGGGCGG
CGCCTACAATCCATGCCAACCCGTTCCATGTGCTCGCCGAGGCGGCATAAATCGCCGTGACGATCAGCGG
TCCAATGATCGAAGTTAGGCTGGTAAGAGCCGCGAGCGATCCTTGAAGCTGTCCCTGATGGTCGTCATCT
ACCTGCCTGGACAGCATGGCCTGCAACGCGGGCATCCCGATGCCGCCGGAAGCGAGAAGAATCATAATGG
GGAAGGCCATCCAGCCTCGCGTCGCGAACGCCAGCAAGACGTAGCCCAGCGCGTCGGCCGCCATGCCGGC
GATAATGGCCTGCTTCTCGCCGAAACGTTTGGTGGCGGGACCAGTGACGAAGGCTTGAGCGAGGGCGTGC
AAGATTCCGAATACCGCAAGCGACAGGCCGATCATCGTCGCGCTCCAGCGAAAGCGGTCCTCGCCGAAAA
TGACCCAGAGCGCTGCCGGCACCTGTCCTACGAGTTGCATGATAAAGAAGACAGTCATAAGTGCGGCGAC
GATAGTCATGCCCCGCGCCCACCGGAAGGAGCTGACTGGGTTGAAGGCTCTCAAGGGCATCGGTCGAGAT
CCCGGTGCCTAATGAGTGAGCTAACTTACATTAATTGCGTTGCGCTCACTGCCCGCTTTCCAGTCGGGAA
ACCTGTCGTGCCAGCTGCATTAATGAATCGGCCAACGCGCGGGGAGAGGCGGTTTGCGTATTGGGCGCCA
GGGTGGTTTTTCTTTTCACCAGTGAGACGGGCAACAGCTGATTGCCCTTCACCGCCTGGCCCTGAGAGAG
TTGCAGCAAGCGGTCCACGCTGGTTTGCCCCAGCAGGCGAAAATCCTGTTTGATGGTGGTTAACGGCGGG
ATATAACATGAGCTGTCTTCGGTATCGTCGTATCCCACTACCGAGATATCCGCACCAACGCGCAGCCCGG
ACTCGGTAATGGCGCGCATTGCGCCCAGCGCCATCTGATCGTTGGCAACCAGCATCGCAGTGGGAACGAT
GCCCTCATTCAGCATTTGCATGGTTTGTTGAAAACCGGACATGGCACTCCAGTCGCCTTCCCGTTCCGCT
ATCGGCTGAATTTGATTGCGAGTGAGATATTTATGCCAGCCAGCCAGACGCAGACGCGCCGAGACAGAAC
TTAATGGGCCCGCTAACAGCGCGATTTGCTGGTGACCCAATGCGACCAGATGCTCCACGCCCAGTCGCGT
ACCGTCTTCATGGGAGAAAATAATACTGTTGATGGGTGTCTGGTCAGAGACATCAAGAAATAACGCCGGA
ACATTAGTGCAGGCAGCTTCCACAGCAATGGCATCCTGGTCATACAGCGGATAGTTAATGATCAGCCCAC
TGACGCGTTGCGCGAGAAGATTGTGCACCGCCGCTTTACAGGCTTCGACGCCGCTTCGTTCTACCATCGA
CACCACCACGCTGGCACCCAGTTGATCGGCGCGAGATTTAATCGCCGCGACAATTTGCGACGGCGCGTGC
AGGGCCAGACTGGAGGTGGCAACGCCAATCAGCAACGACTGTTTGCCCGCCAGTTGTTGTGCCACGCGGT
TGGGAATGTAATTCAGCTCCGCCATCGCCGCTTCCACTTTTTCCCGCGTTTTCGCAGAAACGTGGCTGGC
CTGGTTCACCACGCGGGAAACGGTCTGATAAGAGACACCGGCATACTCTGCGACATCGTATAACGTTACT
GGTTTCACATTCACCACCCTGAATTGACTCTCTTCCGGGCGCTATCATGCCATACCGCGAAAGGTTTTGC
GCCATTCGATGGTGTCCGGGATCTCGACGCTCTCCCTTATGCGACTCCTGCATTAGGAAGCAGCCCAGTA
GTAGGTTGAGGCCGTTGAGCACCGCCGCCGCAAGGAATGGTGCATGCAAGGAGATGGCGCCCAACAGTCC
CCCGGCCACGGGGCCTGCCACCATACCCACGCCGAAACAAGCGCTCATGAGCCCGAAGTGGCGAGCCCGA
TCTTCCCCATCGGTGATGTCGGCGATATAGGCGCCAGCAACCGCACCTGTGGCGCCGGTGATGCCGGCCA
CGATGCGTCCGGCGTAGAGGATCGAGATCTCGATCCCGCGAAAT
Features (pLannotate 1.2.2; 19 found; start..end, strand, type, name):
      1..19      +  promoter       T7 promoter: promoter for bacteriophage T7 RNA polymerase
     20..44      +  protein_bind   lac operator: The lac repressor binds to the lac operator to inhibit transcription in E. coli. This inhibition can be relieved by adding lactose or isopropyl-β-D-thiogalactopyranoside (IPTG). lac repressor encoded by lacI
     59..81      +  RBS            RBS: efficient ribosome binding site from bacteriophage T7 gene 10 (Olins and Rangwala, 1989)
     89..433     +  CDS            MIF: MIF_HUMAN - Also known as GLIF, MMIF. Experimental evidence at protein level: Swiss-Prot protein existence level 1. Pro-inflammatory cytokine. Involved in the innate immune response to bacterial pathogens. The expression of MIF at sites of inflammation suggests a role as mediator in regulating the function of macrophages in host defense. Counteracts the anti-inflammatory activity of glucocorticoids. Has phenylpyruvate tautomerase and dopachrome tautomerase activity (in vitro), but the physiological substrate is not known. It is not clear whether the tautomerase activity has any physiological r
    452..501     +  CDS            SET1 (fragment): solubility-enhancement tag derived from T7 phage gene 10B
    509..556     +  terminator     T7 terminator: transcription terminator for bacteriophage T7 RNA polymerase
    579..683     -  CDS            TcR (fragment): tetracycline efflux protein; tet; confers resistance to tetracycline
    731..759     -  promoter       tet promoter: E. coli promoter for tetracycline efflux protein gene
    872..976     +  promoter       AmpR promoter: bla
    977..1837    +  CDS            AmpR: β-lactamase; bla; confers resistance to ampicillin, carbenicillin, and related antibiotics
   2008..2596    +  rep_origin     ori: high-copy-number ColE1/pMB1/pBR322/pUC origin of replication
   2782..2921    -  misc_feature   bom: basis of mobility region from pBR322
   3023..3214    -  CDS            rop: Rop protein, which maintains plasmids at low copy number; rop
   3231..3611    +  CDS            YPB1_ECOLX: Protein predicted: Swiss-Prot protein existence level 4. From Escherichia coli.
   3853..4477    -  CDS            TcR (fragment): tetracycline efflux protein; tet; confers resistance to tetracycline
   4492..4513    -  protein_bind   CAP binding site: CAP binding activates transcription in the presence of cAMP. E. coli catabolite activator protein
   4526..5608    -  CDS            lacI: lac repressor; lacI; The lac repressor binds to the lac operator to inhibit transcription in E. coli. This inhibition can be relieved by adding lactose or isopropyl-β-D-thiogalactopyranoside (IPTG).
   5609..5686    -  promoter       lacI promoter: lacI
   5694..5973    -  CDS            TcR (fragment): tetracycline efflux protein; tet; confers resistance to tetracycline
