[The description below was written by a language model from this plasmid's Addgene catalogue record and pLannotate feature annotations shown in this document.]
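Description:
pET11b-MIF Y99F is a bacterial expression plasmid built on the pET11b backbone for producing a point mutant of human macrophage migration inhibitory factor (MIF) in E. coli. The sequenced plasmid is about 6 kb and is maintained through a pBR322/ColE1-type origin, with the bom and rop elements of pBR322 also present. The catalogue lists it as high copy, although rop normally moderates copy number. Selection is by ampicillin via the β-lactamase gene under its own promoter. Several tetracycline-resistance gene fragments and the tet promoter appear in the annotation. These are non-functional remnants of the pBR322 lineage rather than a usable marker.

The expression cassette is the standard T7lac arrangement: a T7 promoter immediately followed by a lac operator, the strong T7 gene 10 ribosome binding site, the MIF coding sequence, and a T7 terminator. The plasmid carries its own lacI gene, so the lac repressor holds the promoter off until IPTG is added. Transcription requires T7 RNA polymerase, which is why the depositor recommends a DE3 lysogen for protein production, while a cloning strain is used for propagation. The insert carries the Y99F substitution, replacing a tyrosine with phenylalanine. No affinity tag is annotated on the MIF open reading frame, so the protein appears to be untagged. A short fragment annotated as a T7 gene 10-derived solubility tag lies downstream of, and separate from, the MIF coding region and is probably residual vector sequence. The cloning sites used are not recorded. The stated use is recombinant production of the mutant protein, but the record does not say what the Y99F change was designed to test.
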