Addgene plasmid #149439: pET11b-MIF Y99F
Purpose: Expression of MIF Y99F in E. coli for protein production
Depositing lab: Elias Lolis. Depositing organization: Yale University.
Backbone
  Vector backbone: pET11b
  Vector type: Bacterial Expression
Growth in bacteria
  Bacterial resistance: Ampicillin, 100 μg/mL
  Growth temperature: 37°C
  Growth strain: DH5alpha
  Copy number: High Copy
Gene/Insert
  Gene/Insert name: MIF (alt name: Macrophage migration inhibitory factor)
  Species: H. sapiens (human)
  Mutation: Y99F
  Entrez Gene: MIF (a.k.a. GIF, GLIF, MMIF)
  Cloning method: Restriction Enzyme; 5′ cloning site Unknown (unknown if destroyed)
Terms and licenses: Academic/Nonprofit Terms; Industry Terms: Not Available to Industry
Depositor comments: For protein expression, use BL21-Gold (DE3) E. coli
How to cite: pET11b-MIF Y99F was a gift from Elias Lolis (Addgene plasmid # 149439 ; http://n2t.net/addgene:149439 ; RRID:Addgene_149439)
